Addgene plasmid #106983: hygII-UT-ABAleon2.15
Purpose: ABAleon2.15 in plant expression vector (Hygromycin resistance)
Depositing lab: Julian Schroeder. Depositing organization: University of California, San Diego (UCSD). Publication: FRET-based reporters for the direct visualization of abscisic acid concentration changes and distribution in Arabidopsis. Waadt R, Hitomi K, Nishimura N, Hitomi C, Adams SR, Getzoff ED, Schroeder JI. Elife. 2014 Apr 15;3:e01739. doi: 10.7554/eLife.01739. PubMed 24737861.
Backbone
  Vector backbone: hygII-UT
  Total vector size (bp): 15280
  Vector type: Plant Expression
  Selectable markers: Hygromycin
Growth in bacteria
  Bacterial resistance: Kanamycin, 50 μg/mL
  Growth temperature: 37°C
  Growth strain: DH5alpha
  Copy number: Unknown
Gene/Insert
  Gene/Insert name: ABAleon2.1
  Species: Synthetic
  Insert size (bp): 3057
  Promoter: UBQ10
  Cloning method: Restriction Enzyme; 5′ cloning site Spe I/Xba I (destroyed during cloning); 3′ cloning site Sac I (not destroyed)
  Sequencing primers: 5′ gctttctctttgcgcttgcg; 3′ ggagtcacgttatgac
Terms and licenses: Academic/Nonprofit Terms; Industry Terms: Not Available to Industry
How to cite: hygII-UT-ABAleon2.15 was a gift from Julian Schroeder (Addgene plasmid # 106983 ; http://n2t.net/addgene:106983 ; RRID:Addgene_106983)
