[The description below was written by a language model from this plasmid's Addgene catalogue record and pLannotate feature annotations shown in this document.]
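Description:
hygII-UT-ABAleon2.15 is a plant expression binary vector of roughly 15.3 kb, built on the hygII-UT backbone, that carries a genetically encoded FRET sensor for the plant hormone abscisic acid (ABA). The backbone has the hallmarks of a broad-host-range IncP-type binary plasmid: oriV with its activator trfA, oriT and traJ for conjugal transfer, a kanamycin resistance gene (aphA-3) for bacterial selection, and assorted remnants such as tetracycline resistance fragments, an IS1 element and a partial ColE1-type origin. Nopaline-type left and right T-DNA border repeats mark the segment intended for Agrobacterium-mediated transfer into plant genomes. Within that segment, a NOS promoter drives a hygromycin phosphotransferase gene ending at the gene 7 terminator, providing hygromycin selection of transformed plants.

The payload is a single synthetic open reading frame of about 3 kb. It fuses the cyan donor mTurquoise to the Arabidopsis ABA receptor PYR1, then to a fragment of the PP2C phosphatase ABI1, and finally to the circularly permuted yellow acceptor cp173Venus. ABA promotes binding of PYR1 to ABI1, so hormone binding alters the conformation of the fusion and thereby the energy transfer between the two fluorophores, giving a ratiometric optical readout. The catalogue lists the UBQ10 promoter as the driver, although the feature annotation did not detect it, and transcription ends at the Arabidopsis HSP18.2 terminator. The insert field names ABAleon2.1 while the plasmid name says ABAleon2.15; the record does not state what distinguishes the two. The construct is used to generate plants for live imaging of ABA concentration changes and distribution in Arabidopsis.
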