Features (pLannotate 1.2.2; 28 found; start..end, strand, type, name):
      1..717     +  CDS            mTurquoise: mTurquoise is a basic (constitutively fluorescent) cyan fluorescent protein published in 2010, derived from Aequorea victoria. It has low acid sensitivity.
    724..1296    +  CDS            PYR1: PYR1_ARATH - Also known as ABIP6 From Arabidopsis thaliana (Mouse-ear cress).
   1384..2313    +  CDS            ABI1 (fragment): P2C56_ARATH - Experimental evidence at protein level: Swiss-Prot protein existence level 1. Key component and repressor of the abscisic acid (ABA) signaling pathway that regulates numerous ABA responses, such as stomatal closure, osmotic water permeability of the plasma membrane (Pos), drought-induced resistance and rhizogenesis, response to glucose, high light stress, seed germination and inhibition of vegetative growth. During the stomatal closure regulation, modulates the inward calcium-channel permeability as well as the actin reorganization in guard cells in response to ABA. Involved in t
   2320..3054    +  CDS            cp173Venus: circularly permuted form of the Venus yellow fluorescent protein (Nagai et al., 2004) efficient FRET acceptor for CFP
   3065..3313    +  terminator     HSP terminator: efficient transcription terminator from the Arabidopsis thaliana heat shock protein 18.2 gene (Nagaya et al., 2010)
   3324..3354    -  promoter       NOS promoter (fragment): nopaline synthase promoter
   3478..3502    +  misc_feature   RB T-DNA repeat: right border repeat from nopaline C58 T-DNA
   3612..3861    -  CDS            TcR (fragment): tetracycline efflux protein; tetA; confers resistance to tetracycline
   3967..4617    +  CDS            TetR: tetracycline resistance regulatory protein; tetR
   4976..5166    -  rep_origin     ori (fragment): high-copy-number ColE1/pMB1/pBR322/pUC origin of replication
   5298..5407    +  oriT           oriT: incP origin of transfer
   5440..5811    +  CDS            traJ: oriT-recognizing protein; traJ
   5948..6579    +  rep_origin     oriV: incP origin of replication
   6643..6918    +  CDS            klaC (fragment): KLAC_ECOLX - Also known as telB. Protein predicted: Swiss-Prot protein existence level 4. Belongs to the kla operon, which is associated with cryptic tellurite resistance, and IncW plasmid fertility inhibition. From Escherichia coli.
   6921..7115    +  CDS            satA (fragment): STA_BACSU - Also known as yyaR. Experimental evidence at protein level: Swiss-Prot protein existence level 1. Involved in resistance to streptothricin, a broad-spectrum antibiotic produced by streptomycetes. Detoxifies streptothricin via acetylation of the beta amino group of the first beta-lysyl moiety of streptothricin. From Bacillus subtilis (strain 168).
   7114..7263    +  CDS            satA (fragment): STA_BACSU - Also known as yyaR. Experimental evidence at protein level: Swiss-Prot protein existence level 1. Involved in resistance to streptothricin, a broad-spectrum antibiotic produced by streptomycetes. Detoxifies streptothricin via acetylation of the beta amino group of the first beta-lysyl moiety of streptothricin. From Bacillus subtilis (strain 168).
   7272..8039    -  mobile_element IS1: prokaryotic transposable element IS1
   8231..9025    +  CDS            KanR: aminoglycoside phosphotransferase; aphA-3; confers resistance to kanamycin
   9324..10472   +  CDS            trfA: trans-acting replication protein that binds to and activates oriV
  10496..10559   +  CDS            TetR (fragment): tetracycline resistance regulatory protein; tetR
  12068..12092   +  misc_feature   LB T-DNA repeat: left border repeat from nopaline C58 T-DNA
  12146..12276   -  CDS            lacI (fragment): lac repressor; lacI; The lac repressor binds to the lac operator to inhibit transcription in E. coli. This inhibition can be relieved by adding lactose or isopropyl-β-D-thiogalactopyranoside (IPTG).
  12277..12577   -  rep_origin     M13 ori (fragment) (sequence partly withheld): M13 bacteriophage origin of replication; arrow indicates direction of (+) strand synthesis
  12575..12730   -  CDS            lacZα (fragment) (sequence partly withheld): LacZα fragment of β-galactosidase; lacZ fragment
  12739..12939   -  terminator     gene 7 terminator: transcription terminator for octopine-type Ti plasmid gene 7
  12978..14003   -  CDS            HygR: aminoglycoside phosphotransferase from E. coli; aph(4)-Ia; confers resistance to hygromycin
  14057..14236   -  promoter       NOS promoter: nopaline synthase promoter
  14316..14660   -  CDS            tnpA (fragment): TN5P_ECOLX - Also known as tnp. Experimental evidence at protein level: Swiss-Prot protein existence level 1. Mediates transposition of transposon Tn5 by a 'cut and paste' mechanism. First, the monomeric transposase binds the 19 bp inverted DNA repeats flanking the transposon. Then, dimerization of the DNA- bound transposase creates a synaptic DNA complex. After nicking of the first DNA strand, excision of the transposon proceeds through a series of intermediates. The transposase then mediates the insertion of the transposon at a new site by strand transfer. The activity of the wild- type tran
>Addgene plasmid #106983 | hygII-UT-ABAleon2.15 | addgene full sequence | sequence record 209392 | Addgene NGS Result
ATGGTGAGCAAGGGCGAGGAGCTGTTCACCGGGGTGGTGCCCATCCTGGTCGAGCTGGACGGCGACGTAA
ACGGCCACAAGTTCAGCGTGTCCGGCGAGGGCGAGGGCGATGCCACCTACGGCAAGCTGACCCTGAAGTT
CATCTGCACCACCGGCAAGCTGCCCGTGCCCTGGCCCACCCTCGTGACCACCCTGTCCTGGGGCGTGCAG
TGCTTCGCCCGCTACCCCGACCACATGAAGCAGCACGACTTCTTCAAGTCCGCCATGCCCGAAGGCTACG
TCCAGGAGCGCACCATCTTCTTCAAGGACGACGGCAACTACAAGACCCGCGCCGAGGTGAAGTTCGAGGG
CGACACCCTGGTGAACCGCATCGAGCTGAAGGGCATCGACTTCAAGGAGGACGGCAACATCCTGGGGCAC
AAGCTGGAGTACAACTACATCAGCGACAACGTCTATATCACCGCCGACAAGCAGAAGAACGGCATCAAGG
CCAACTTCAAGATCCGCCACAACATCGAGGACGGCGGCGTGCAGCTCGCCGACCACTACCAGCAGAACAC
CCCCATCGGCGACGGCCCCGTGCTGCTGCCCGACAACCACTACCTGAGCACCCAGTCCAAGCTGAGCAAA
GACCCCAACGAGAAGCGCGATCACATGGTCCTGCTGGAGTTCGTGACCGCCGCCGGGATCACTCTCGGCA
TGGACGAGCTGTACAAGGGGCCCATGCCTTCGGAGTTAACACCAGAAGAACGATCGGAACTAAAAAACTC
AATCGCCGAGTTCCACACATACCAACTCGATCCAGGAAGCTGTTCATCACTCCACGCGCAACGAATCCAC
GCGCCTCCGGAACTCGTCTGGTCAATCGTACGACGATTCGACAAACCACAAACATACAAACACTTCATCA
AATCCTGCTCCGTCGAACAAAACTTCGAGATGCGCGTCGGATGCACGCGCGACGTGATCGTCATCAGTGG
ATTACCGGCGAACACATCAACGGAAAGACTCGATATACTCGACGACGAACGGAGAGTTACCGGATTCAGT
ATCATCGGAGGCGAAGCTAGGCTGACGAATTACAAATCCGTTACGACGGTGCATCGGTTCGAGAAAGAGA
ATCGGATCTGGACGGTGGTTTTGGAATCTTACGTCGTTGATATGCCGGAAGGTAACTCGGAGGATGATAC
TCGTATGTTTGCTGATACGGTTGTGAAGCTTAATTTGCAGAAACTCGCGACGGTTGCTGAAGCTATGGCT
CGTAACTCCGGTGACGGAAGTGGTTCTCAGGTGACGGCTAGCGGTGGCAGCGGTGGCACTAGTGGTGGAG
GCGGATCCGGTGGAGGAGGCTCTGGTGGCGGAGGTAGCGGAGGCGGTGGATCCAGTGTGCCTTTGTATGG
TTTTACTTCGATTTGTGGAAGAAGACCTGAGATGGAAGATGCTGTTTCGACTATACCAAGATTCCTTCAA
TCTTCCTCTGGTTCGATGTTAGATGGTCGGTTTGATCCTCAATCCGCCGCTCATTTCTTCGGTGTTTACG
ACGGCCATGGCGGTTCTCAGGTAGCGAACTATTGTAGAGAGAGGATGCATTTGGCTTTGGCGGAGGAGAT
AGCTAAGGAGAAACCGATGCTCTGCGATGGTGATACGTGGCTGGAGAAGTGGAAGAAAGCTCTTTTCAAC
TCGTTCCTGAGAGTTGACTCGGAGATTGAGTCAGTTGCGCCGGAGACGGTTGGGTCAACGTCGGTGGTTG
CCGTTGTTTTCCCGTCTCACATCTTCGTCGCTAACTGCGGTGACTCAAGAGCCGTTCTTTGCCGCGGCAA
AACTGCACTTCCATTATCCGTTGACCATAAACCGGATAGAGAAGATGAAGCTGCGAGGATTGAAGCCGCA
GGAGGGAAAGTGATTCAGTGGAATGGTGCTCGTGTTTTCGGTGTTCTCGCCATGTCGAGATCCATTGGCG
ATAGATACTTGAAACCATCCATCATTCCTGATCCGGAAGTGACGGCTGTGAAGAGAGTAAAAGAAGATGA
TTGTCTGATTTTGGCGAGTGACGGGGTTTGGGATGTAATGACGGATGAAGAAGCGTGTGAGATGGCAAGG
AAGCGGATTCTCTTGTGGCACAAGAAAAACGCGGTGGCTGGGGATGCATCGTTGCTCGCGGATGAGCGGA
GAAAGGAAGGGAAAGATCCTGCGGCGATGTCCGCGGCTGAGTATTTGTCAAAGCTGGCGATACAGAGAGG
AAGCAAACTCAACATAAGTGTGGTGGTGGTTGATTTGAAGCCTCGGAGGAAACTCAAGAGCAAACCCTTG
AACCCCGGGATGGACGGCGGCGTGCAGCTCGCCGACCACTACCAGCAGAACACCCCCATCGGCGACGGCC
CCGTGCTGCTGCCCGACAACCACTACCTGAGCTACCAGTCCGCCCTGAGCAAAGACCCCAACGAGAAGCG
CGATCACATGGTCCTGCTGGAGTTCGTGACCGCCGCCGGGATCACTCTCGGCATGGACGAGCTGTACAAG
GGTGGCAGCGGTGGCATGGTGAGCAAGGGCGAGGAGCTGTTCACCGGGGTGGTGCCCATCCTGGTCGAGC
TGGACGGCGACGTAAACGGCCACAAGTTCAGCGTGTCCGGCGAGGGCGAGGGCGATGCCACCTACGGCAA
GCTGACCCTGAAGCTGATCTGCACCACCGGCAAGCTGCCCGTGCCCTGGCCCACCCTCGTGACCACCCTG
GGCTACGGCCTGCAGTGCTTCGCCCGCTACCCCGACCACATGAAGCAGCACGACTTCTTCAAGTCCGCCA
TGCCCGAAGGCTACGTCCAGGAGCGCACCATCTTCTTCAAGGACGACGGCAACTACAAGACCCGCGCCGA
GGTGAAGTTCGAGGGCGACACCCTGGTGAACCGCATCGAGCTGAAGGGCATCGACTTCAAGGAGGACGGC
AACATCCTGGGGCACAAGCTGGAGTACAACTACAACAGCCACAACGTCTATATCACCGCCGACAAGCAGA
AGAACGGCATCAAGGCCAACTTCAAGATCCGCCACAACATCGAGTAGGAGCTCATATGAAGATGAAGATG
AAATATTTGGTGTGTCAAATAAATAGCTTGTGTGCTTAAGTTTGTGTTTTTTTCTTGGCTTGTTGTGTTA
TGAATTTGTGGCTTTTTCTAATATTAAATGAATGTAAGATCTCATTATAATGAATAAACAAATGTTTCTA
TAATCCATTGTGAATGTTTTGTTGGATCTCTTCTGCAGCATATAACTACTGTATGTGCTATGGTATGGAC
TATGGAATATGATTAAAGATAAGGAATTCAGATCGGCTGAGTGGCTCCTTCAACGTTGCGGTTCTGTCAG
TTCCAAACGTAAAACGGCTTGTCCCGCGTCATCGGCGGGGGTCATAACGTGACTCCCTTAATTCTCCGCT
CATGATCAGATTGTCGTTTCCCGCCTTCAGTTTAAACTATCAGTGTTTGACAGGATATATTGGCGGGTAA
ACCTAAGAGAAAAGAGCGTTTATTAGAATAATCGGATATTTAAAAGGGCGTGAAAAGGTTTATCCGTTCG
TCCATTTGTATGTGCATGCCAACCACAGGGTTCCCCAGATCTGGCGCCGGCCAGCGAGACGAGCAAGATT
GGCCGCCGCCCGAAACGATCCGACAGCGCGCCCAGCACAGGTGCGCAGGCAAATTGCACCAACGCATACA
GCGCCAGCAGAATGCCATAGTGGGCGGTGACGTCGTTCGAGTGAACCAGATCGCGCAGGAGGCCCGGCAG
CACCGGCATAATCAGGCCGATGCCGACAGCGTCGAGCGCGACAGTGCTCAGAATTACGATCAGGGGTATG
TTGGGTTTCACGTCTGGCCTCCGGACCAGCCTCCGCTGGTCCGATTGAACGCGCGGATTCTTTATCACTG
ATAAGTTGGTGGACATATTATGTTTATCAGTGATAAAGTGTCAAGCATGACAAAGTTGCAGCCGAATACA
GTGATCCGTGCCGCCCTGGACCTGTTGAACGAGGTCGGCGTAGACGGTCTGACGACACGCAAACTGGCGG
AACGGTTGGGGGTTCAGCAGCCGGCGCTTTACTGGCACTTCAGGAACAAGCGGGCGCTGCTCGACGCACT
GGCCGAAGCCATGCTGGCGGAGAATCATACGCATTCGGTGCCGAGAGCCGACGACGACTGGCGCTCATTT
CTGATCGGGAATGCCCGCAGCTTCAGGCAGGCGCTGCTCGCCTACCGCGATGGCGCGCGCATCCATGCCG
GCACGCGACCGGGCGCACCGCAGATGGAAACGGCCGACGCGCAGCTTCGCTTCCTCTGCGAGGCGGGTTT
TTCGGCCGGGGACGCCGTCAATGCGCTGATGACAATCAGCTACTTCACTGTTGGGGCCGTGCTTGAGGAG
CAGGCCGGCGACAGCGATGCCGGCGAGCGCGGCGGCACCGTTGAACAGGCTCCGCTCTCGCCGCTGTTGC
GGGCCGCGATAGACGCCTTCGACGAAGCCGGTCCGGACGCAGCGTTCGAGCAGGGACTCGCGGTGATTGT
CGATGGATTGGCGAAAAGGAGGCTCGTTGTCAGGAACGTTGAAGGACCGAGAAAGGGTGACGATTGATCA
GGACCGCTGCCGGAGCGCAACCCACTCACTACAGCAGAGCCATGTAGACAACATCCCCTCCCCCTTTCCA
CCGCGTCAGACGCCCGTAGCAGCCCGCTACGGGCTTTTTCATGCCCTGCCCTAGCGTCCAAGCCTCACGG
CCGCGCTCGGCCTCTCTGGCGGCCTTCTGGCGCTCTTCCGCTTCCTCGCTCACTGACTCGCTGCGCTCGG
TCGTTCGGCTGCGGCGAGCGGTATCAGCTCACTCAAAGGCGGTAATACGGTTATCCACAGAATCAGGGGA
TAACGCAGGAAAGAACATGTGAGCAAAAGGCCAGCAAAAGGCCAGGAACCGTAAAAAGGCCGCGTTGCTG
GCGTTTTTCCATAGGCTCCGCCCCCCTGACGAGCATCACAAAAATCGACGCTCAAGTCAGAGGTGGCGAA
ACCCGACAGGACTATAAAGATACCAGGCGTTTCCCCCTGGAAGCTCCCTCGTGCGCTCTCCTGTTCCGAC
CCTGCCGCTTACCGGATACCTGTCCGCCTTTCTCCCTTCGGGAAGCGTGGCGCTTTTCCGCTGCATAACC
CTGCTTCGGGGTCATTATAGCGATTTTTTCGGTATATCCATCCTTTTTCGCACGATATACAGGATTTTGC
CAAAGGGTTCGTGTAGACTTTCCTTGGTGTATCCAACGGCGTCAGCCGGGCAGGATAGGTGAAGTAGGCC
CACCCGCGAGCGGGTGTTCCTTCTTCACTGTCCCTTATTCGCACCTGGCGGTGCTCAACGGGAATCCTGC
TCTGCGAGGCTGGCCGGCTACCGCCGGCGTAACAGATGAGGGCAAGCGGATGGCTGATGAAACCAAGCCA
ACCAGGAAGGGCAGCCCACCTATCAAGGTGTACTGCCTTCCAGACGAACGAAGAGCGATTGAGGAAAAGG
CGGCGGCGGCCGGCATGAGCCTGTCGGCCTACCTGCTGGCCGTCGGCCAGGGCTACAAAATCACGGGCGT
CGTGGACTATGAGCACGTCCGCGAGCTGGCCCGCATCAATGGCGACCTGGGCCGCCTGGGCGGCCTGCTG
AAACTCTGGCTCACCGACGACCCGCGCACGGCGCGGTTCGGTGATGCCACGATCCTCGCCCTGCTGGCGA
AGATCGAAGAGAAGCAGGACGAGCTTGGCAAGGTCATGATGGGCGTGGTCCGCCCGAGGGCAGAGCCATG
ACTTTTTTAGCCGCTAAAACGGCCGGGGGGTGCGCGTGATTGCCAAGCACGTCCCCATGCGCTCCATCAA
GAAGAGCGACTTCGCGGAGCTGGTGAAGTACATCACCGACGAGCAAGGCAAGACCGAGCGCCTTTCCGAC
GCTCACCGGGCTGGTTGCCCTCGCCGCTGGGCTGGCGGCCGTCTATGGCCCTGCAAACGCGCCAGAAACG
CCGTCGAAGCCGTGTGCGAGACACCGCGGCCGCCGGCGTTGTGGATACCTCGCGGAAAACTTGGCCCTCA
CTGACAGATGAGGGGCGGACGTTGACACTTGAGGGGCCGACTCACCCGGCGCGGCGTTGACAGATGAGGG
GCAGGCTCGATTTCGGCCGGCGACGTGGAGCTGGCCAGCCTCGCAAATCGGCGAAAACGCCTGATTTTAC
GCGAGTTTCCCACAGATGATGTGGACAAGCCTGGGGATAAGTGCCCTGCGGTATTGACACTTGAGGGGCG
CGACTACTGACAGATGAGGGGCGCGATCCTTGACACTTGAGGGGCAGAGTGCTGACAGATGAGGGGCGCA
CCTATTGACATTTGAGGGGCTGTCCACAGGCAGAAAATCCAGCATTTGCAAGGGTTTCCGCCCGTTTTTC
GGCCACCGCTAACCTGTCTTTTAACCTGCTTTTAAACCAATATTTATAAACCTTGTTTTTAACCAGGGCT
GCGCCCTGTGCGCGTGACCGCGCACGCCGAAGGGGGGTGCCCCCCCTTCTCGAACCCTCCCGGCCCGCTA
ACGCGGGCCTCCCATCCCCCCAGGGGCTGCGCCCCTCGGCCGCGAACGGCCTCACCCCAAAAATGGCAGC
GCTGGCAGTCCTTGCCATTGCCGGGATCGGGGCAGTAACGGGATGGGCGATCAGCCCGAGCGCGACGCCC
GGAAGCATTGACGTGCCGCAGGTGCTGGCATCGACATTCAGCGACCAGGTGCCGGGCAGTGAGGGCGGCG
GCCTGGGTGGCGGCCTGCCCTTCACTTCGGCCGTCGGGGCATTCACGGACTTCATGGCGGGGCCGGCAAT
TTTTACCTTGGGCATTCTTGGCATAGTGGTCGCGGGTGCCGTGCTCGTGTTCGGGGGTGCGATAAACCCA
GCGAACCATTTGAGGTGATAGGTAAGATTATACCGAGGTATGAAAACGAGAATTGGACCTTTACAGAATT
ACTCTATGAAGCGCCATATTTAAAAAGCTACCAAGACGAAGAGGATGAAGAGGATGAGGAGGCAGATTGC
CTTGAATATATTGACAATACTGATAAGATAATATATCTTTTATATAGAAGATATCGCCGTATGTAAGGAT
TTCAGGGGGCAAGGCATAGGCAGCGCGCTTATCAATATATCTATAGAATGGGCAAAGCATAAAAACTTGC
ATGGACTAATGCTTGAAACCCAGGACAATAACCTTATAGCTTGTAAATTCTATCATAATTGGGTAATGAC
TCCAACTTATTGATAGTGTTTTATGTTCAGATAATGCCCGATGACTTTGTCATGCAGCTCCACCGATTTT
GAGAACGACAGCGACTTCCGTCCCAGCCGTGCCAGGTGCTGCCTCAGATTCAGGTTATGCCGCTCAATTC
GCTGCGTATATCGCTTGCTGATTACGTGCAGCTTTCCCTTCAGGCGGGATTCATACAGCGGCCAGCCATC
CGTCATCCATATCACCACGTCAAAGGGTGACAGCAGGCTCATAAGACGCCCCAGCGTCGCCATAGTGCGT
TCACCGAATACGTGCGCAACAACCGTCTTCCGGAGACTGTCATACGCGTAAAACAGCCAGCGCTGGCGCG
ATTTAGCCCCGACATAGCCCCACTGTTCGTCCATTTCCGCGCAGACGATGACGTCACTGCCCGGCTGTAT
GCGCGAGGTTACCGACTGCGGCCTGAGTTTTTTAAGTGACGTAAAATCGTGTTGAGGCCAACGCCCATAA
TGCGGGCTGTTGCCCGGCATCCAACGCCATTCATGGCCATATCAATGATTTTCTGGTGCGTACCGGGTTG
AGAAGCGGTGTAAGTGAACTGCAGTTGCCATGTTTTACGGCAGTGAGAGCAGAGATAGCGCTGATGTCCG
GCGGTGCTTTTGCCGTTACGCACCACCCCGTCAGTAGCTGAACAGGAGGGACAGCTGATAGAAACAGAAG
CCACTGGAGCACCTCAAAAACACCATCATACACTAAATCAGTAAGTTGGCAGCATCACCCATAATTGTGG
TTTCAAAATCGGCTCCGTCGATACTATGTTATACGCCAACTTTGAAAACAACTTTGAAAAAGCTGTTTTC
TGGTATTTAAGGTTTTAGAATGCAAGGAACAGTGAATTGGAGTTCGTCTTGTTATAATTAGCTTCTTGGG
GTATCTTTAAATACTGTAGAAAAGAGGAAGGAAATAATAAATGGCTAAAATGAGAATATCACCGGAATTG
AAAAAACTGATCGAAAAATACCGCTGCGTAAAAGATACGGAAGGAATGTCTCCTGCTAAGGTATATAAGC
TGGTGGGAGAAAATGAAAACCTATATTTAAAAATGACGGACAGCCGGTATAAAGGGACCACCTATGATGT
GGAACGGGAAAAGGACATGATGCTATGGCTGGAAGGAAAGCTGCCTGTTCCAAAGGTCCTGCACTTTGAA
CGGCATGATGGCTGGAGCAATCTGCTCATGAGTGAGGCCGATGGCGTCCTTTGCTCGGAAGAGTATGAAG
ATGAACAAAGCCCTGAAAAGATTATCGAGCTGTATGCGGAGTGCATCAGGCTCTTTCACTCCATCGACAT
ATCGGATTGTCCCTATACGAATAGCTTAGACAGCCGCTTAGCCGAATTGGATTACTTACTGAATAACGAT
CTGGCCGATGTGGATTGCGAAAACTGGGAAGAAGACACTCCATTTAAAGATCCGCGCGAGCTGTATGATT
TTTTAAAGACGGAAAAGCCCGAAGAGGAACTTGTCTTTTCCCACGGCGACCTGGGAGACAGCAACATCTT
TGTGAAAGATGGCAAAGTAAGTGGCTTTATTGATCTTGGGAGAAGCGGCAGGGCGGACAAGTGGTATGAC
ATTGCCTTCTGCGTCCGGTCGATCAGGGAGGATATCGGGGAAGAACAGTATGTCGAGCTATTTTTTGACT
TACTGGGGATCAAGCCTGATTGGGAGAAAATAAAATATTATATTTTACTGGATGAATTGTTTTAGTACCT
AGATGTGGCGCAACGATGCCGGCGACAAGCAGGAGCGCACCGACTTCTTCCGCATCAAGTGTTTTGGCTC
TCAGGCCGAGGCCCACGGCAAGTATTTGGGCAAGGGGTCGCTGGTATTCGTGCAGGGCAAGATTCGGAAT
ACCAAGTACGAGAAGGACGGCCAGACGGTCTACGGGACCGACTTCATTGCCGATAAGGTGGATTATCTGG
ACACCAAGGCACCAGGCGGGTCAAATCAGGAATAAGGGCACATTGCCCCGGCGTGAGTCGGGGCAATCCC
GCAAGGAGGGTGAATGAATCGGACGTTTGACCGGAAGGCATACAGGCAAGAACTGATCGACGCGGGGTTT
TCCGCCGAGGATGCCGAAACCATCGCAAGCCGCACCGTCATGCGTGCGCCCCGCGAAACCTTCCAGTCCG
TCGGCTCGATGGTCCAGCAAGCTACGGCCAAGATCGAGCGCGACAGCGTGCAACTGGCTCCCCCTGCCCT
GCCCGCGCCATCGGCCGCCGTGGAGCGTTCGCGTCGTCTCGAACAGGAGGCGGCAGGTTTGGCGAAGTCG
ATGACCATCGACACGCGAGGAACTATGACGACCAAGAAGCGAAAAACCGCCGGCGAGGACCTGGCAAAAC
AGGTCAGCGAGGCCAAGCAGGCCGCGTTGCTGAAACACACGAAGCAGCAGATCAAGGAAATGCAGCTTTC
CTTGTTCGATATTGCGCCGTGGCCGGACACGATGCGAGCGATGCCAAACGACACGGCCCGCTCTGCCCTG
TTCACCACGCGCAACAAGAAAATCCCGCGCGAGGCGCTGCAAAACAAGGTCATTTTCCACGTCAACAAGG
ACGTGAAGATCACCTACACCGGCGTCGAGCTGCGGGCCGACGATGACGAACTGGTGTGGCAGCAGGTGTT
GGAGTACGCGAAGCGCACCCCTATCGGCGAGCCGATCACCTTCACGTTCTACGAGCTTTGCCAGGACCTG
GGCTGGTCGATCAATGGCCGGTATTACACGAAGGCCGAGGAATGCCTGTCGCGCCTACAGGCGACGGCGA
TGGGCTTCACGTCCGACCGCGTTGGGCACCTGGAATCGGTGTCGCTGCTGCACCGCTTCCGCGTCCTGGA
CCGTGGCAAGAAAACGTCCCGTTGCCAGGTCCTGATCGACGAGGAAATCGTCGTGCTGTTTGCTGGCGAC
CACTACACGAAATTCATATGGGAGAAGTACCGCAAGCTGTCGCCGACGGCCCGACGGATGTTCGACTATT
TCAGCTCGCACCGGGAGCCGTACCCGCTCAAGCTGGAAACCTTCCGCCTCATGTGCGGATCGGATTCCAC
CCGCGTGAAGAAGTGGCGCGAGCAGGTCGGCGAAGCCTGCGAAGAGTTGCGAGGCAGCGGCCTGGTGGAA
CACGCCTGGGTCAATGATGACCTGGTGCATTGCAAACGCTAGGGCCTTGTGGGGTCAGTTCCGGCTGGGG
GTTCAGCAGCCAGCGCTTTACTGGCATTTCAGGAACAAGCGGGCACTGCTCGACGCACTTGCTTCGCTCA
GTATCGCTCGGGACGCACGGCGCGCTCTACGAACTGCCGATAAACAGAGGATTAAAATTGACAATTGTGA
TTAAGGCTCAGATTCGACGGCTTGGAGCGGCCGACGTGCAGGATTTCCGCGAGATCCGATTGTCGGCCCT
GAAGAAAGCTCCAGAGATGTTCGGGTCCGTTTACGAGCACGAGGAGAAAAAGCCCATGGAGGCGTTCGCT
GAACGGTTGCGAGATGCCGTGGCATTCGGCGCCTACATCGACGGCGAGATCATTGGGCTGTCGGTCTTCA
AACAGGAGGACGGCCCCAAGGACGCTCACAAGGCGCATCTGTCCGGCGTTTTCGTGGAGCCCGAACAGCG
AGGCCGAGGGGTCGCCGGTATGCTGCTGCGGGCGTTGCCGGCGGGTTTATTGCTCGTGATGATCGTCCGA
CAGATTCCAACGGGAATCTGGTGGATGCGCATCTTCATCCTCGGCGCACTTAATATTTCGCTATTCTGGA
GCTTGTTGTTTATTTCGGTCTACCGCCTGCCGGGCGGGGTCGCGGCGACGGTAGGCGCTGTGCAGCCGCT
GATGGTCGTGTTCATCTCTGCCGCTCTGCTAGGTAGCCCGATACGATTGATGGCGGTCCTGGGGGCTATT
TGCGGAACTGCGGGCGTGGCGCTGTTGGTGTTGACACCAAACGCAGCGCTAGATCCTGTCGGCGTCGCAG
CGGGCCTGGCGGGGGCGGTTTCCATGGCGTTCGGAACCGTGCTGACCCGCAAGTGGCAACCTCCCGTGCC
TCTGCTCACCTTTACCGCCTGGCAACTGGCGGCCGGAGGACTTCTGCTCGTTCCAGTAGCTTTAGTGTTT
GATCCGCCAATCCCGATGCCTACAGGAACCAATGTTCTCGGCCTGGCGTGGCTCGGCCTGATCGGAGCGG
GTTTAACCTACTTCCTTTGGTTCCGGGGGATCTCGCGACTCGAACCTACAGTTGTTTCCTTACTGGGCTT
TCTCAGCCCCAGATCTGGGGTCGATCAGCCGGGGATGCATCAGGCCGACAGTCGGAACTTCGGGTCCCCG
ACCTGTACCATTCGGTGAGCAATGGATAGGGGAGTTGATATCGTCAACGTTCACTTCTAAAGAAATAGCG
CCACTCAGCTTCCTCAGCGGCTTTATCCAGCGATTTCCTATTATGTCGGCATAGTTCTCAAGATCGACAG
CCTGTCACGGTTAAGCGAGAAATGAATAAGAAGGCTGATAATTCGGATCTCTGCGAGGGAGATGATATTT
GATCACAGGCAGCAACGCTCTGTCATCGTTACAATCAACATGCTACCCTCCGCGAGATCATCCGTGTTTC
AAACCCGGCAGCTTAGTTGCCGTTCTTCCGAATAGCATCGGTAACATGAGCAAAGTCTGCCGCCTTACAA
CGGCTCTCCCGCTGACGCCGTCCCGGACTGATGGGCTGCCTGTATCGAGTGGTGATTTTGTGCCGAGCTG
CCGGTCGGGGAGCTGTTGGCTGGCTGGTGGCAGGATATATTGTGGTGTAAACAAATTGACGCTTAGACAA
CTTAATAACACATTGCGGACGTTTTTAATGTACTGGGGTGGTTTTTCTTTTCACCAGTGAGACGGGCAAC
AGCTGATTGCCCTTCACCGCCTGGCCCTGAGAGAGTTGCAGCAAGCGGTCCACGCTGGTTTGCCCCAGCA
GGCGAAAATCCTGTTTGATGGTGGTTCCGAAATCGGCAAAATCCCTTATAAATCAAAAGAATAGCCCGAG
ATAGGGT
[37 nt withheld, positions 12328-12364]
AAAGAACGTGGACTCCAACGTCAAAGG
[141 nt withheld, positions 12392-12532]
G
[44 nt withheld, positions 12534-12577]
CATTCAGGCTGCGCAACTGTTGGGAAGGGCGATCGGTGCGGGCCTCTTCGCTATTACGCCAGCTGGCGAA
AGGGGGATGTGCTGCAAGGCGATTAAGTTGGGTAACGCCAGGGTTTTCCCAGTCACGACGTTGTAAAACG
ACGGCCAGTGAATTAATTCCCATCTTGAAAGAAATATAGTTTAAATATTTATTGATAAAATAACAAGTCA
GGTATTATAGTCCAAGCAAAAACATAAATTTATTGATGCAAGTTTAAATTCAGAAATATTTCAATAACTG
ATTATATCAGCTGGTACATTGCCGTAGATGAAAGACTGAGTGCGATATTATGTGTAATACATAAATTGAT
GATATAGCTAGCTTAGCTCATCGGGGGATCGATCCCGGTCGGCATCTACTCTATTCCTTTGCCCTCGGAC
GAGTGCTGGGGCGTCGGTTTCCACTATCGGCGAGTACTTCTACACAGCCATCGGTCCAGACGGCCGCGCT
TCTGCGGGCGATTTGTGTACGCCCGACAGTCCCGGCTCCGGATCGGACGATTGCGTCGCATCGACCCTGC
GCCCAAGCTGCATCATCGAAATTGCCGTCAACCAAGCTCTGATAGAGTTGGTCAAGACCAATGCGGAGCA
TATACGCCCGGAGCCGCGGCGATCCTGCAAGCTCCGGATGCCTCCGCTCGAAGTAGCGCGTCTGCTGCTC
CATACAAGCCAACCACGGCCTCCAGAAGAAGATGTTGGCGACCTCGTATTGGGAATCCCCGAACATCGCC
TCGCTCCAGTCAATGACCGCTGTTATGCGGCCATTGTCCGTCAGGACATTGTTGGAGCCGAAATCCGCGT
GCACGAGGTGCCGGACTTCGGGGCAGTCCTCGGCCCAAAGCATCAGCTCATCGAGAGCCTGCGCGACGGA
CGCACTGACGGTGTCGTCCATCACAGTTTGCCAGTGATACACATGGGGATCAGCAATCGCGCATATGAAA
TCACGCCATGTAGTGTATTGACCGATTCCTTGCGGTCCGAATGGGCCGAACCCGCTCGTCTGGCTAAGAT
CGGCCGCAGCGATCGCATCCATGGCCTCCGCGACCGGCTGCAGAACAGCGGGCAGTTCGGTTTCAGGCAG
GTCTTGCAACGTGACACCCTGTGCACGGCGGGAGATGCAATAGGTCAGGCTCTCGCTGAATGCCCCAATG
TCAAGCACTTCCGGAATCGGGAGCGCGGCCGATGCAAAGTGCCGATAAACATAACGATCTTTGTAGAAAC
CATCGGCGCAGCTATTTACCCGCAGGACATATCCACGCCCTCCTACATCGAAGCTGAAAGCACGAGATTC
TTCGCCCTCCGAGAGCTGCATCAGGTCGGAGACGCTGTCGAACTTTTCGATCAGAAACTTCTCGACAGAC
GTCGCGGTGAGTTCAGGCTTTTTCATATCTTATTGCCCCCCTAGAGTCGAGATCTGGATTGAGAGTGAAT
ATGAGACTCTAATTGGATACCGAGGGGAATTTATGGAACGTCAGTGGAGCATTTTTGACAAGAAATATTT
GCTAGCTGATAGTGACCTTAGGCGACTTTTGAACGCGCAATAATGGTTTCTGACGTATGTGCTTAGCTCA
TTAAACTCCAGAAACCCGCGGCTGAGTGGCTCCTTCAACGTTGCGGTTCTGTCAGTTCCAAACGTAAAAC
GGCTTGTCCCGCGTCATCGGCGGGGGTCATAACGTGACTCCCTTAATTCTCCGCTCATGATCTTGATCCC
CTGCGCCATCAGATCCTTGGCGGCAAGAAAGCCATCCAGTTTACTTTGCAGGGCTTCCCAACCTTACCAG
AGGGCGCCCCAGCTGGCAATTCCGGTTCGCTTGCTGTCCATAAAACCGCCCAGTCTAGCTATCGCCATGT
AAGCCCACTGCAAGCTACCTGCTTTCTCTTTGCGCTTGCGTTTTCCCTTGTCCAGATAGCCCAGTAGCTG
ACATTCATCCGGGGTCAGCACCGTTTCTGCGGACTGGCTTTCTACGTGTTCCGCTTCCTTTAGCAGCCCT
TGCGCCCTGAGTGCTTGCGGCAGCGTGAAGCTTCGACGAGTCAGTAATAAACGGCGTCAAAGTGGTTGCA
GCCGGCACACACGAGTCGTGTTTATCAACTCAAAGCACAAATACTTTTCCTCAACCTAAAAATAAGGCAA
TTAGCCAAAAACAACTTTGCGTGTAAACAACGCTCAATACACGTGTCATTTTATTATTAGCTATTGCTTC
ACCGCCTTAGCTTTCTCGTGACCTAGTCGTCCTCGTCTTTTCTTCTTCTTCTTCTATAAAACAATACCCA
AAGACCTCTTCTTCTTCACAATTCAGATTTCAATTTCTCAAAATCTTAAAAACTTTCTCTCAATTCTCTC
TACCGTGATCAAGGTAAATTTCTGTGTTCCTTATTCTCTCAAAATCTTCGATTTTGTTTTCGTTCGATCC
CAATTTCGTATATGTTCTTTGGTTTAGATTCTGTTAATCTTAGATCGAAGACGATTTTCTGGGTTTGATC
GTTAGATATCATCTTAATTCTCGATTAGGGTTTCATAGATATCATCCGATTTGTTCAAATAATTTGAGTT
TTGTCGAATAATTACTCTTCGATTTGTGATTTCTATCTAGATCTGGTGTTAGTTTCTAGTTTGTGCGATC
GAATTTGTCGATTAATCTGAGTTTTTCTGATTAACAGACTAGAGTTAACCGGGCTCAGGCCTGGCGCGCC
ACTAGA
